>Addgene plasmid #207153 | pcDNA3.1(+)Gαq-124-NLuc | addgene full sequence | sequence record 410285 | Addgene NGS Result
GACGGATCGGGAGATCTCCCGATCCCCTATGGTGCACTCTCAGTACAATCTGCTCTGATGCCGCATAGTT
AAGCCAGTATCTGCTCCCTGCTTGTGTGTTGGAGGTCGCTGAGTAGTGCGCGAGCAAAATTTAAGCTACA
ACAAGGCAAGGCTTGACCGACAATTGCATGAAGAATCTGCTTAGGGTTAGGCGTTTTGCGCTGCTTCGCG
ATGTACGGGCCAGATATACGCGTTGACATTGATTATTGACTAGTTATTAATAGTAATCAATTACGGGGTC
ATTAGTTCATAGCCCATATATGGAGTTCCGCGTTACATAACTTACGGTAAATGGCCCGCCTGGCTGACCG
CCCAACGACCCCCGCCCATTGACGTCAATAATGACGTATGTTCCCATAGTAACGCCAATAGGGACTTTCC
ATTGACGTCAATGGGTGGAGTATTTACGGTAAACTGCCCACTTGGCAGTACATCAAGTGTATCATATGCC
AAGTACGCCCCCTATTGACGTCAATGACGGTAAATGGCCCGCCTGGCATTATGCCCAGTACATGACCTTA
TGGGACTTTCCTACTTGGCAGTACATCTACGTATTAGTCATCGCTATTACCATGGTGATGCGGTTTTGGC
AGTACATCAATGGGCGTGGATAGCGGTTTGACTCACGGGGATTTCCAAGTCTCCACCCCATTGACGTCAA
TGGGAGTTTGTTTTGGCACCAAAATCAACGGGACTTTCCAAAATGTCGTAACAACTCCGCCCCATTGACG
CAAATGGGCGGTAGGCGTGTACGGTGGGAGGTCTATATAAGCAGAGCTCTCTGGCTAACTAGAGAACCCA
CTGCTTACTGGCTTATCGAAATTAATACGACTCACTATAGGGAGACCCAAGCTGGCTAGCGTTTAAACTT
AAGCTTGGTACCACCATGACTCTGGAGTCCATCATGGCGTGCTGCCTGAGCGAGGAGGCCAAGGAAGCCC
GGCGGATCAACGACGAGATCGAGCGGCAGCTCCGCAGGGACAAGCGGGACGCCCGCCGGGAGCTCAAGCT
GCTGCTGCTCGGGACAGGAGAGAGTGGCAAGAGTACGTTTATCAAGCAGATGAGAATCATCCATGGGTCA
GGATACTCTGATGAAGATAAAAGGGGCTTCACCAAGCTGGTGTATCAGAACATCTTCACGGCCATGCAGG
CCATGATCAGAGCCATGGACACACTCAAGATCCCATACAAGTATGAGCACAATAAGGCTCATGCACAATT
AGTTCGAGAAGTTGATGTGGAGAAGGTGTCTGCTTTTAGCGGCGGCGGCGGCAGCGTCTTCACACTCGAA
GATTTCGTTGGGGACTGGCGACAGACAGCCGGCTACAACCTGGACCAAGTCCTTGAACAGGGAGGTGTGT
CCAGTTTGTTTCAGAATCTCGGGGTGTCCGTAACTCCGATCCAAAGGATTGTCCTGAGCGGTGAAAATGG
GCTGAAGATCGACATCCATGTCATCATCCCGTATGAAGGTCTGAGCGGCGACCAAATGGGCCAGATCGAA
AAAATTTTTAAGGTGGTGTACCCTGTGGATGATCATCACTTTAAGGTGATCCTGCACTATGGCACACTGG
TAATCGACGGGGTTACGCCGAACATGATCGACTATTTCGGACGGCCGTATGAAGGCATCGCCGTGTTCGA
CGGCAAAAAGATCACTGTAACAGGGACCCTGTGGAACGGCAACAAAATTATCGACGAGCGCCTGATCAAC
CCCGACGGCTCCCTGCTGTTCCGAGTAACCATCAACGGAGTGACCGGCTGGCGGCTGTGCGAACGCATTC
TGGCGAGCGGCGGCGGCGGCAGCGAGAATCCATATGTAGATGCAATAAAGAGTTTATGGAATGATCCTGG
AATCCAGGAATGCTATGATAGACGACGAGAATATCAATTATCTGACTCTACCAAATACTATCTTAATGAC
TTGGACCGCGTAGCTGACCCTGCCTACCTGCCTACGCAACAAGATGTGCTTAGAGTTCGAGTCCCCACCA
CAGGGATCATCGAATACCCCTTTGACTTACAAAGTGTCATTTTCAGAATGGTCGATGTAGGGGGCCAAAG
GTCAGAGAGAAGAAAATGGATACACTGCTTTGAAAATGTCACCTCTATCATGTTTCTAGTAGCGCTTAGT
GAATATGATCAAGTTCTCGTGGAGTCAGACAATGAGAACCGAATGGAGGAAAGCAAGGCTCTCTTTAGAA
CAATTATCACATACCCCTGGTTCCAGAACTCCTCGGTTATTCTGTTCTTAAACAAGAAAGATCTTCTAGA
GGAGAAAATCATGTATTCCCATCTAGTCGACTACTTCCCAGAATATGATGGACCCCAGAGAGATGCCCAG
GCAGCCCGAGAATTCATTCTGAAGATGTTCGTGGACCTGAACCCAGACAGTGACAAAATTATCTACTCCC
ACTTCACGTGCGCCACAGACACCGAGAATATCCGCTTTGTCTTTGCTGCCGTCAAGGACACCATCCTCCA
GTTGAACCTGAAGGAGTACAATCTGGTCTAACTCGAGTCTAGAGGGCCCGTTTAAACCCGCTGATCAGCC
TCGACTGTGCCTTCTAGTTGCCAGCCATCTGTTGTTTGCCCCTCCCCCGTGCCTTCCTTGACCCTGGAAG
GTGCCACTCCCACTGTCCTTTCCTAATAAAATGAGGAAATTGCATCGCATTGTCTGAGTAGGTGTCATTC
TATTCTGGGGGGTGGGGTGGGGCAGGACAGCAAGGGGGAGGATTGGGAAGACAATAGCAGGCATGCTGGG
GATGCGGTGGGCTCTATGGCTTCTGAGGCGGAAAGAACCAGCTGGGGCTCTAGGGGGTATCCCC
[124 nt withheld, positions 2865-2988]
C
[91 nt withheld, positions 2990-3080]
A
[49 nt withheld, positions 3082-3130]
CCTTTGACGTTGGAGTCCACGTTCTTT
[37 nt withheld, positions 3158-3194]
ACCCTATCTCGGTCTATTCTTTTGATTTATAAGGGATTTTGCCGATTTCGGCCTATTGGTTAAAAAATGA
GCTGATTTAACAAAAATTTAACGCGAATTAATTCTGTGGAATGTGTGTCAGTTAGGGTGTGGAAAGTCCC
CAGGCTCCCCAGCAGGCAGAAGTATGCAAAGCATGCATCTCAATTAGTCAGCAACCAGGTGTGGAAAGTC
CCCAGGCTCCCCAGCAGGCAGAAGTATGCAAAGCATGCATCTCAATTAGTCAGCAACCATAGTCCCGCCC
CTAACTCCGCCCATCCCGCCCCTAACTCCGCCCAGTTCCGCCCATTCTCCGCCCCATGGCTGACTAATTT
TTTTTATTTATGCAGAGGCCGAGGCCGCCTCTGCCTCTGAGCTATTCCAGAAGTAGTGAGGAGGCTTTTT
TGGAGGCCTAGGCTTTTGCAAAAAGCTCCCGGGAGCTTGTATATCCATTTTCGGATCTGATCAAGAGACA
GGATGAGGATCGTTTCGCATGATTGAACAAGATGGATTGCACGCAGGTTCTCCGGCCGCTTGGGTGGAGA
GGCTATTCGGCTATGACTGGGCACAACAGACAATCGGCTGCTCTGATGCCGCCGTGTTCCGGCTGTCAGC
GCAGGGGCGCCCGGTTCTTTTTGTCAAGACCGACCTGTCCGGTGCCCTGAATGAACTGCAGGACGAGGCA
GCGCGGCTATCGTGGCTGGCCACGACGGGCGTTCCTTGCGCAGCTGTGCTCGACGTTGTCACTGAAGCGG
GAAGGGACTGGCTGCTATTGGGCGAAGTGCCGGGGCAGGATCTCCTGTCATCTCACCTTGCTCCTGCCGA
GAAAGTATCCATCATGGCTGATGCAATGCGGCGGCTGCATACGCTTGATCCGGCTACCTGCCCATTCGAC
CACCAAGCGAAACATCGCATCGAGCGAGCACGTACTCGGATGGAAGCCGGTCTTGTCGATCAGGATGATC
TGGACGAAGAGCATCAGGGGCTCGCGCCAGCCGAACTGTTCGCCAGGCTCAAGGCGCGCATGCCCGACGG
CGAGGATCTCGTCGTGACCCATGGCGATGCCTGCTTGCCGAATATCATGGTGGAAAATGGCCGCTTTTCT
GGATTCATCGACTGTGGCCGGCTGGGTGTGGCGGACCGCTATCAGGACATAGCGTTGGCTACCCGTGATA
TTGCTGAAGAGCTTGGCGGCGAATGGGCTGACCGCTTCCTCGTGCTTTACGGTATCGCCGCTCCCGATTC
GCAGCGCATCGCCTTCTATCGCCTTCTTGACGAGTTCTTCTGAGCGGGACTCTGGGGTTCGAAATGACCG
ACCAAGCGACGCCCAACCTGCCATCACGAGATTTCGATTCCACCGCCGCCTTCTATGAAAGGTTGGGCTT
CGGAATCGTTTTCCGGGACGCCGGCTGGATGATCCTCCAGCGCGGGGATCTCATGCTGGAGTTCTTCGCC
CACCCCAACTTGTTTATTGCAGCTTATAATGGTTACAAATAAAGCAATAGCATCACAAATTTCACAAATA
AAGCATTTTTTTCACTGCATTCTAGTTGTGGTTTGTCCAAACTCATCAATGTATCTTATCATGTCTGTAT
ACCGTCGACCTCTAGCTAGAGCTTGGCGTAATCATGGTCATAGCTGTTTCCTGTGTGAAATTGTTATCCG
CTCACAATTCCACACAACATACGAGCCGGAAGCATAAAGTGTAAAGCCTGGGGTGCCTAATGAGTGAGCT
AACTCACATTAATTGCGTTGCGCTCACTGCCCGCTTTCCAGTCGGGAAACCTGTCGTGCCAGCTGCATTA
ATGAATCGGCCAACGCGCGGGGAGAGGCGGTTTGCGTATTGGGCGCTCTTCCGCTTCCTCGCTCACTGAC
TCGCTGCGCTCGGTCGTTCGGCTGCGGCGAGCGGTATCAGCTCACTCAAAGGCGGTAATACGGTTATCCA
CAGAATCAGGGGATAACGCAGGAAAGAACATGTGAGCAAAAGGCCAGCAAAAGGCCAGGAACCGTAAAAA
GGCCGCGTTGCTGGCGTTTTTCCATAGGCTCCGCCCCCCTGACGAGCATCACAAAAATCGACGCTCAAGT
CAGAGGTGGCGAAACCCGACAGGACTATAAAGATACCAGGCGTTTCCCCCTGGAAGCTCCCTCGTGCGCT
CTCCTGTTCCGACCCTGCCGCTTACCGGATACCTGTCCGCCTTTCTCCCTTCGGGAAGCGTGGCGCTTTC
TCATAGCTCACGCTGTAGGTATCTCAGTTCGGTGTAGGTCGTTCGCTCCAAGCTGGGCTGTGTGCACGAA
CCCCCCGTTCAGCCCGACCGCTGCGCCTTATCCGGTAACTATCGTCTTGAGTCCAACCCGGTAAGACACG
ACTTATCGCCACTGGCAGCAGCCACTGGTAACAGGATTAGCAGAGCGAGGTATGTAGGCGGTGCTACAGA
GTTCTTGAAGTGGTGGCCTAACTACGGCTACACTAGAAGAACAGTATTTGGTATCTGCGCTCTGCTGAAG
CCAGTTACCTTCGGAAAAAGAGTTGGTAGCTCTTGATCCGGCAAACAAACCACCGCTGGTAGCGGTGGTT
TTTTTGTTTGCAAGCAGCAGATTACGCGCAGAAAAAAAGGATCTCAAGAAGATCCTTTGATCTTTTCTAC
GGGGTCTGACGCTCAGTGGAACGAAAACTCACGTTAAGGGATTTTGGTCATGAGATTATCAAAAAGGATC
TTCACCTAGATCCTTTTAAATTAAAAATGAAGTTTTAAATCAATCTAAAGTATATATGAGTAAACTTGGT
CTGACAGTTACCAATGCTTAATCAGTGAGGCACCTATCTCAGCGATCTGTCTATTTCGTTCATCCATAGT
TGCCTGACTCCCCGTCGTGTAGATAACTACGATACGGGAGGGCTTACCATCTGGCCCCAGTGCTGCAATG
ATACCGCGAGACCCACGCTCACCGGCTCCAGATTTATCAGCAATAAACCAGCCAGCCGGAAGGGCCGAGC
GCAGAAGTGGTCCTGCAACTTTATCCGCCTCCATCCAGTCTATTAATTGTTGCCGGGAAGCTAGAGTAAG
TAGTTCGCCAGTTAATAGTTTGCGCAACGTTGTTGCCATTGCTACAGGCATCGTGGTGTCACGCTCGTCG
TTTGGTATGGCTTCATTCAGCTCCGGTTCCCAACGATCAAGGCGAGTTACATGATCCCCCATGTTGTGCA
AAAAAGCGGTTAGCTCCTTCGGTCCTCCGATCGTTGTCAGAAGTAAGTTGGCCGCAGTGTTATCACTCAT
GGTTATGGCAGCACTGCATAATTCTCTTACTGTCATGCCATCCGTAAGATGCTTTTCTGTGACTGGTGAG
TACTCAACCAAGTCATTCTGAGAATAGTGTATGCGGCGACCGAGTTGCTCTTGCCCGGCGTCAATACGGG
ATAATACCGCGCCACATAGCAGAACTTTAAAAGTGCTCATCATTGGAAAACGTTCTTCGGGGCGAAAACT
CTCAAGGATCTTACCGCTGTTGAGATCCAGTTCGATGTAACCCACTCGTGCACCCAACTGATCTTCAGCA
TCTTTTACTTTCACCAGCGTTTCTGGGTGAGCAAAAACAGGAAGGCAAAATGCCGCAAAAAAGGGAATAA
GGGCGACACGGAAATGTTGAATACTCATACTCTTCCTTTTTCAATATTATTGAAGCATTTATCAGGGTTA
TTGTCTCATGAGCGGATACATATTTGAATGTATTTAGAAAAATAAACAAATAGGGGTTCCGCGCACATTT
CCCCGAAAAGTGCCACCTGACGTC
Features (pLannotate 1.2.2; 22 found; start..end, strand, type, name):
     28..80      -  misc_feature   bom (fragment): basis of mobility region from pBR322
    235..614     +  enhancer       CMV enhancer: human cytomegalovirus immediate early enhancer
    615..818     +  promoter       CMV promoter: human cytomegalovirus (CMV) immediate early promoter
    814..847     +  LTR            5' LTR (truncated) (fragment): truncated 5' long terminal repeat (LTR) from HIV-1
    863..881     +  promoter       T7 promoter: promoter for bacteriophage T7 RNA polymerase
    944..1330    +  CDS            gpaE (fragment): GPA5_DICDI - Protein inferred from homology: Swiss-Prot protein existence level 3. Guanine nucleotide-binding proteins (G proteins) are involved as modulators or transducers in various transmembrane signaling systems. From Dictyostelium discoideum (Slime mold).
   1316..1825    +  CDS            Nluc: NanoLuc® luciferase human codon-optimized
   1865..2521    +  CDS            gpaE (fragment): GPA5_DICDI - Protein inferred from homology: Swiss-Prot protein existence level 3. Guanine nucleotide-binding proteins (G proteins) are involved as modulators or transducers in various transmembrane signaling systems. From Dictyostelium discoideum (Slime mold).
   2595..2819    +  polyA_signal   bGH poly(A) signal: bovine growth hormone polyadenylation signal
   2823..2844    +  promoter       SV40 promoter (fragment): SV40 enhancer and early promoter
   2865..3293    +  rep_origin     f1 ori (sequence partly withheld): f1 bacteriophage origin of replication; arrow indicates direction of (+) strand synthesis
   3307..3636    +  promoter       SV40 promoter: SV40 enhancer and early promoter
   3703..4494    +  CDS            neo: KKA2_KLEPN - Also known as kan, nptII. Experimental evidence at protein level: Swiss-Prot protein existence level 1. Resistance to kanamycin, neomycin, paromomycin, ribostamycin, butirosin and gentamicin B. From Klebsiella pneumoniae.
   4518..4676    +  CDS            ble (fragment): BLE_KLEPN - Experimental evidence at protein level: Swiss-Prot protein existence level 1. Binding protein with a strong affinity to the bleomycin family of antibiotics. Binds to CL990; an antimitotic-antibiotic compound. From Klebsiella pneumoniae.
   4671..4792    +  polyA_signal   SV40 poly(A) signal: SV40 polyadenylation signal
   4865..4881    -  protein_bind   lac operator: The lac repressor binds to the lac operator to inhibit transcription in E. coli. This inhibition can be relieved by adding lactose or isopropyl-β-D-thiogalactopyranoside (IPTG). lac repressor encoded by lacI
   4889..4919    -  promoter       lac promoter: promoter for the E. coli lac operon
   4934..4955    -  protein_bind   CAP binding site: CAP binding activates transcription in the presence of cAMP. E. coli catabolite activator protein
   4968..5060    -  CDS            lacI (fragment): lac repressor; lacI; The lac repressor binds to the lac operator to inhibit transcription in E. coli. This inhibition can be relieved by adding lactose or isopropyl-β-D-thiogalactopyranoside (IPTG).
   5243..5831    -  rep_origin     ori: high-copy-number ColE1/pMB1/pBR322/pUC origin of replication
   6002..6862    -  CDS            AmpR: β-lactamase; bla; confers resistance to ampicillin, carbenicillin, and related antibiotics
   6863..6967    -  promoter       AmpR promoter: bla
