[The description below was written by a language model from this plasmid's Addgene catalogue record and pLannotate feature annotations shown in this document.]
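Description:
pcDNA3.1(+)Gαq-124-NLuc is a 6,998 nt mammalian expression plasmid built on the pcDNA3.1 backbone. It encodes human GNAQ (the Gαq subunit of heterotrimeric G proteins) with NanoLuc luciferase inserted internally at position 124, between F and E, rather than fused to either terminus. In the feature table this appears as two G-alpha coding segments flanking a human codon-optimized Nluc open reading frame. The automated annotation labels these segments as fragments of a Dictyostelium G-alpha homologue, which reflects a homology-based match; the catalogue entry identifies the insert as human GNAQ. Expression is driven by the CMV immediate early enhancer and promoter and terminated by the bovine growth hormone polyadenylation signal. A T7 promoter lies just upstream of the coding sequence.

The plasmid is propagated in E. coli through a high-copy ColE1/pUC-type origin and selected with ampicillin via the β-lactamase gene under its own promoter. An f1 origin is also present. For selection in mammalian cells, an SV40 enhancer/early promoter drives a neomycin phosphotransferase gene followed by the SV40 poly(A) signal. Several small annotated fragments (HIV-1 LTR, ble, lacI, bom) are likely backbone remnants or incidental matches rather than functional parts.

The construct is one component of REGA-SIGN, a set of NanoBRET-based G protein biosensors. The Gαq-NLuc fusion serves as the luminescent energy donor and is meant to be paired with Gγ2 labelled with the fluorescent protein LSS-mKATE2 as acceptor. The BRET signal between the two then reports on the association state of the heterotrimer, and so on G protein activation.
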