Addgene plasmid #207153: pcDNA3.1(+)Gαq-124-NLuc
Purpose: Part of REGA-SIGN, a NanoBRET-based G protein biosensor. It encodes GNAQ tagged with NanoLuciferase and is meant to be paired with Ggamma2 labeled with LSS-mKATE2
Depositing lab: Dominique Schols & Tom Van Loy. Publication: REGA-SIGN: Development of a Novel Set of NanoBRET-Based G Protein Biosensors. Boon K, Vanalken N, Meyen E, Schols D, Van Loy T. Biosensors (Basel). 2023 Jul 28;13(8):767. doi: 10.3390/bios13080767. PubMed 37622853.
Backbone
  Vector backbone: pcDNA3.1
  Vector type: Mammalian Expression
Growth in bacteria
  Bacterial resistance: Ampicillin, 100 μg/mL
  Growth temperature: 37°C
  Growth strain: NEB Stable
  Copy number: High Copy
Gene/Insert
  Gene/Insert name: GNAQ
  Species: H. sapiens (human)
  Mutation: NLuc inserted at position F(124)E
  Entrez Gene: GNAQ (a.k.a. CMAL, CMC1, G-ALPHA-q, GAQ, SWS)
  Cloning method: Unknown
Terms and licenses: Academic/Nonprofit Terms; Industry Terms: Not Available to Industry
How to cite: pcDNA3.1(+)Gαq-124-NLuc was a gift from Dominique Schols & Tom Van Loy (Addgene plasmid # 207153 ; http://n2t.net/addgene:207153 ; RRID:Addgene_207153)
